Addgene plasmid #145442: pGBW-m4046553
Purpose: Yeast Expression plasmid for SARS-CoV-2 nsp6
Depositing lab: Ginkgo Bioworks & Benjie Chen. Depositing organization: Ginkgo Bioworks.
Backbone
  Vector backbone: AmpR; 2u URA3
  Backbone size w/o insert (bp): 4078
  Vector type: Yeast Expression
  Selectable markers: URA3
Growth in bacteria
  Bacterial resistance: Ampicillin, 100 μg/mL
  Growth temperature: 37°C
  Growth strain: DH5alpha
  Copy number: High Copy
Gene/Insert
  Gene/Insert name: SARS-CoV-2 nsp6
  Species: S. cerevisiae (budding yeast); Severe acute respiratory syndrome coronavirus 2
  Insert size (bp): 869
  Mutation: Saccharomyces cerevisiae recode 1
  Entrez Gene: ORF1ab (a.k.a. GU280_gp01)
  Promoter: pTEF1
  Tag / fusion protein: Cleavable thrombin;6xHIS (C terminal on backbone)
  Cloning method: Unknown
Resource information
  A portion of this plasmid was derived from a plasmid made by: GinkgoBioworks
Depositor comments: NCBI Reference Sequence: YP_009725302.1Created by gene synthesis with Not1 site.
How to cite: pGBW-m4046553 was a gift from Ginkgo Bioworks & Benjie Chen (Addgene plasmid # 145442 ; http://n2t.net/addgene:145442 ; RRID:Addgene_145442)
