[The description below was written by a language model from this plasmid's Addgene catalogue record and pLannotate feature annotations shown in this document.]
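Description:
pGBW-m4046553 is an episomal yeast expression plasmid for producing the SARS-CoV-2 non-structural protein nsp6 in Saccharomyces cerevisiae. It is an E. coli–yeast shuttle vector. In bacteria it replicates from a high-copy ColE1/pUC-type origin and is selected with ampicillin through the β-lactamase gene, which the annotation places downstream of a cat promoter. A short rop annotation sits next to AmpR, although the catalogue lists the plasmid as high copy. In yeast, the 2μ origin maintains it as a multicopy episome, and the URA3 marker with its own promoter complements uracil auxotrophy and can be counterselected with 5-FOA. Short phage T3 and T7 early terminators and a tonB terminator flank the bacterial modules, presumably to insulate them from transcriptional read-through.

The expression cassette consists of the constitutive TEF1 promoter, an nsp6 coding sequence of about 870 bp, and the CYC1 terminator. The insert was made by gene synthesis and codon-recoded for S. cerevisiae. It corresponds to the nsp6 portion of the ORF1ab replicase polyprotein. The automated annotation matches this region to a fragment of the SARS-CoV-2 replicase polyprotein 1a, but the functional text attached to that hit describes nsp10, a generic note for the polyprotein entry rather than a description of this insert. According to the catalogue, the backbone supplies a C-terminal thrombin-cleavable 6xHis tag, which would permit affinity purification and later tag removal, though it is not annotated separately in the feature table. The record supports use for constitutive expression, and potentially purification or functional study, of nsp6 in budding yeast.
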