Features (pLannotate 1.2.2; 13 found; start..end, strand, type, name):
     10..417     +  promoter       TEF1 promoter: S. cerevisiae TEF1; promoter for EF-1α
    434..1303    +  CDS            R1A_SARS2 (fragment): Experimental evidence at protein level: Swiss-Prot protein existence level 1. [Non-structural protein 10]: Plays a pivotal role in viral transcription by stimulating both nsp14 3'-5' exoribonuclease and nsp16 2'-O-methyltransferase activities. Therefore plays an essential role in viral mRNAs cap methylation. From Severe acute respiratory syndrome coronavirus 2 (2019-nCoV) (SARS-CoV-2).
   1368..1540    +  terminator     CYC1 terminator (fragment): S. cerevisiae CYC1; transcription terminator for CYC1
   1576..1752    +  promoter       URA3 promoter (fragment): S. cerevisiae URA3
   1753..2556    +  CDS            URA3: orotidine-5'-phosphate decarboxylase, required for uracil biosynthesis; S. cerevisiae URA3; yeast auxotrophic marker, counterselectable with 5-fluoroorotic acid (5-FOA)
   2639..3621    -  rep_origin     2μ ori: yeast 2μ plasmid origin of replication
   3699..3728    +  terminator     T3Te terminator: phage T3 early transcription terminator
   3750..4337    +  rep_origin     ori: high-copy-number ColE1/pMB1/pBR322/pUC origin of replication
   4349..4376    -  terminator     T7Te terminator: phage T7 early transcription terminator
   4400..4591    -  CDS            rop: Rop protein, which maintains plasmids at low copy number; rop
   4592..5452    -  CDS            AmpR: β-lactamase; bla; confers resistance to ampicillin, carbenicillin, and related antibiotics
   5453..5555    -  promoter       cat promoter: promoter of the E. coli cat gene encoding chloramphenicol acetyltransferase
   5556..5587    -  terminator     tonB terminator: bidirectional E. coli tonB-P14 transcription terminator
>Addgene plasmid #145442 | pGBW-m4046553 | depositor full sequence | sequence record 287619 | Full Sequence
GCGGCCGCCCCACACACCATAGCTTCAAAATGTTTCTACTCCTTTTTTACTCTTCCAGATTTTCTCGGAC
TCCGCGCATCGCCGTACCACTTCAAAACACCCAAGCACAGCATACTAAATTTCCCCTCTTTCTTCCTCTA
GGGTGTCGTTAATTACCCGTACTAAAGGTTTGGAAAAGAAAAAAGAGACCGCCTCGTTTCTTTTTCTTCG
TCGAAAAAGGCAATAAAAATTTTTATCACGTTTCTTTTTCTTGAAAATTTTTTTTTTTGATTTTTTTCTC
TTTCGATGACCTCCCATTGATATTTAAGTTAATAAACGGTCTTCAATTTCTCAAGTTTCAGTTTCATTTT
TCTTGTTCTATTACAACTTTTTTTACTTCTTGCTCATTAGAAAGAAAGCATAGCAATCTAATCTAAGTTT
TAATTACAAAATGTCTGCTGTCAAAAGAACTATTAAGGGTACCCATCACTGGTTGCTGCTAACAATCTTA
ACTTCCTTGTTAGTGCTTGTTCAAAGTACCCAGTGGTCGTTGTTTTTCTTCTTGTACGAGAACGCCTTTC
TCCCATTCGCAATGGGGATAATTGCTATGTCAGCTTTTGCCATGATGTTCGTTAAGCACAAACATGCGTT
TTTGTGCTTATTCTTGTTGCCTTCTCTCGCTACGGTAGCTTATTTCAATATGGTCTACATGCCAGCTTCC
TGGGTTATGCGTATCATGACTTGGTTGGACATGGTTGATACCAGCCTTTCTGGTTTCAAGTTGAAAGATT
GTGTCATGTACGCATCTGCCGTTGTATTACTAATTCTTATGACTGCTAGAACCGTCTATGACGATGGCGC
GAGAAGGGTTTGGACACTAATGAACGTGTTGACTTTAGTTTACAAGGTCTACTATGGAAATGCCTTGGAC
CAAGCTATCTCCATGTGGGCTTTAATAATCTCAGTCACTTCTAACTACAGTGGTGTTGTTACTACAGTGA
TGTTTTTGGCTAGAGGTATTGTCTTCATGTGTGTTGAATATTGTCCCATTTTCTTTATCACCGGTAACAC
TTTACAATGCATTATGTTGGTTTACTGTTTCTTAGGTTACTTTTGTACCTGTTATTTCGGCCTATTTTGT
TTGTTGAATCGATACTTTAGACTCACATTGGGTGTTTACGATTATTTGGTCAGCACTCAAGAATTTAGAT
ATATGAACTCCCAAGGTTTGTTACCACCAAAGAACTCTATTGATGCCTTCAAGTTGAACATCAAGCTGTT
AGGTGTCGGTGGAAAACCTTGCATCAAGGTAGCCACCGTCCAACTCGTGCCGAGAGGTTCTCACCATCAT
CACCATCATTAAACAGGCCCCTTTTCCTTTGTCGATATCATGTAATTAGTTATGTCACGCTTACATTCAC
GCCCTCCTCCCACATCCGCTCTAACCGAAAAGGAAGGAGTTAGACAACCTGAAGTCTAGGTCCCTATTTA
TTTTTTTTAATAGTTATGTTAGTATTAAGAACGTTATTTATATTTCAAATTTTTCTTTTTTTTCTGTACA
AAGCGGCCGCCGAACCACTAGTGCACTGCAGTACACGGTTTCCTTGAAATTTTTTTGATTCGGTAATCTC
CGAACAGAAGGAAGAACGAAGGAAGGAGCACAGACTTAGATTGGTATATATACGCATATGTAGTGTTGAA
GAAACATGAAATTGCCCAGTATTCTTAACCCAACTGCACAGAACAAAAACGTGCAGGAAACGAAGATAAA
TCATGTCGAAAGCTACATATAAGGAACGTGCTGCTACTCATCCTAGTCCTGTTGCTGCCAAGCTATTTAA
TATCATGCACGAAAAGCAAACAAACTTGTGTGCTTCATTGGATGTTCGTACCACCAAGGAATTACTGGAG
TTAGTTGAAGCATTAGGTCCCAAAATTTGTTTACTAAAAACACATGTGGATATCTTGACTGATTTTTCCA
TGGAGGGCACAGTTAAGCCGCTAAAGGCATTATCCGCCAAGTACAATTTTTTACTCTTCGAGGACAGAAA
ATTTGCTGACATTGGTAATACAGTCAAATTGCAGTACTCTGCGGGTGTATACAGAATAGCAGAATGGGCA
GACATTACGAATGCACACGGTGTGGTGGGCCCAGGTATTGTTAGCGGTTTGAAGCAGGCGGCAGAAGAAG
TAACAAAGGAACCTAGAGGCCTTTTGATGTTAGCAGAATTGTCATGCAAGGGCTCCCTATCTACTGGAGA
ATATACTAAGGGTACTGTTGACATTGCGAAGAGCGACAAAGATTTTGTTATCGGCTTTATTGCTCAAAGA
GACATGGGTGGAAGAGATGAAGGTTACGATTGGTTGATTATGACACCCGGTGTGGGTTTAGATGACAAGG
GAGATGCATTGGGTCAACAGTATAGAACCGTGGATGATGTGGTTTCTACAGGATCTGACATTATTATTGT
TGGAAGAGGACTATTTGCAAAGGGAAGGGATGCTAAGGTAGAGGGTGAACGTTACAGAAAAGCAGGCTGG
GAAGCATATTTGAGAAGATGCGGCCAGCAAAACTAAAAAACTGTATTATAAGTAAATGCATGTATACTAA
ACTCACAAATTAGAGCTTCAATTTAATTATATCAGTTATTACCCGAGTAACGAAGCATCTGTGCTTCATT
TTGTAGAACAAAAATGCAACGCGAGAGCGCTAATTTTTCAAACAAAGAATCTGAGCTGCATTTTTACAGA
ACAGAAATGCAACGCGAAAGCGCTATTTTACCAACGAAGAATCTGTGCTTCATTTTTGTAAAACAAAAAT
GCAACGCGAGAGCGCTAATTTTTCAAACAAAGAATCTGAGCTGCATTTTTACAGAACAGAAATGCAACGC
GAGAGCGCTATTTTACCAACAAAGAATCTATACTTCTTTTTTGTTCTACAAAAATGCATCCCGAGAGCGC
TATTTTTCTAACAAAGCATCTTAGATTACTTTTTTTCTCCTTTGTGCGCTCTATAATGCAGTCTCTTGAT
AACTTTTTGCACTGTAGGTCCGTTAAGGTTAGAAGAAGGCTACTTTGGTGTCTATTTTCTCTTCCATAAA
AAAAGCCTGACTCCACTTCCCGCGTTTACTGATTACTAGCGAAGCTGCGGGTGCATTTTTTCAAGATAAA
GGCATCCCCGATTATATTCTATACCGATGTGGATTGCGCATACTTTGTGAACAGAAAGTGATAGCGTTGA
TGATTCTTCATTGGTCAGAAAATTATGAACGGTTTCTTCTATTTTGTCTCTATATACTACGTATAGGAAA
TGTTTACATTTTCGTATTGTTTTCGATTCACTCTATGAATAGTTCTTACTACAATTTTTTTGTCTAAAGA
GTAATACTAGAGATAAACATAAAAAATGTAGAGGTCGAGTTTAGATGCAAGTTCAAGGAGCGAAAGGTGG
ATGGGTAGGTTATATAGGGATATAGCACAGAGATATATAGCAAAGAGATACTTTTGAGCAATGTTTGTGG
AAGCGGTATTCGCAATATTTTAGTAGCTCGTTACAGTCCGGTGCGTTTTTGGTTTTTTGAAAGTGCGTCA
TCAGAGCGCTTTTGGTTTTCAAAAGCGCTCTGAAGTTCCTATACTTTCTAGCTAGAGAATAGGAACTTCC
CGAGCGGCCGCGTGTTACAAGCTTGACTCCAGCGTAACTGGACTGCAATCAACTCACTGGCTCACCTTCA
CGGGTGGGCCTTTCTTCGGTAGAAAATCAAAGGATCTTCTTGAGATCCTTTTTTTCTGCGCGTAATCTGC
TGCTTGCAAACAAAAAAACCACCGCTACCAGCGGTGGTTTGTTTGCCGGATCAAGAGCTACCAACTCTTT
TTCCGAGGTAACTGGCTTCAGCAGAGCGCAGATACCAAATACTGTTCTTCTAGTGTAGCCGTAGTTAGGC
CACCACTTCAAGAACTCTGTAGCACCGCCTACATACCTCGCTCTGCTAATCCTGTTACCAGTGGCTGCTG
CCAGTGGCGATAAGTCGTGTCTTACCGGGTTGGACTCAAGACGATAGTTACCGGATAAGGCGCAGCGGTC
GGGCTGAACGGGGGGTTCGTGCACACAGCCCAGCTTGGAGCGAACGACCTACACCGAACTGAGATACCTA
CAGCGTGAGCTATGAGAAAGCGCCACGCTTCCCGAAGGGAGAAAGGCGGACAGGTATCCGGTAAGCGGCA
GGGTCGGAACAGGAGAGCGCACGAGGGAGCTTCCAGGGGTAAACGCCTGGTATCTTTATAGTCCTGTCGG
GTTTCGCCACCTCTGACTTGAGCATCGATTTTTGTGATGCTCGTCAGGGGGGCGGAGCCTATGGAAAAAC
GCCAGCAACGCAGAAAGGCCCACCCGAAGGTGAGCCAGGTGATTACATTTGGGCCCTCATCAGAGGTTTT
CACCGTCATCACCGAAACGCGCGAGGCAGCTGCGGTAAAGCTCATCAGCGTGGTCGTGAAGCGATTCACA
GATGTCTGCCTGTTCATCCGCGTCCAGCTCGTTGAGTTTCTCCAGAAGCGTTAATGTCTGGCTTCTGATA
AAGCGGGCCATGTTAAGGGCGGTTTTTTCCTGTTTGGTCACTTACCAATGCTTAATCAGTGAGGCACCTA
TCTCAGCGATCTGTCTATTTCGTTCATCCATAGTTGCCTGACTCCCCGTCGTGTAGATAACTACGATGCG
GGAGGGCTTACCATCTGGCCCCAGTGCTGCAATGATACCGCGAGACCCACGCTCACCGGCTCCAGATTTA
TCAGCAATAAACCAGCCAGCCGGGAGGGCCGAGCGCAGAAGTGATCCTGCAACTTTATCCGCCTCCATCC
AGTCTATTAATTGTTGCCGGGAAGCTAGAGTAAGTAGTTCGCCAGTTAATAGTTTGCGCAACGTTGTTGC
CATTGCTACAGGCATCGTGGTGTCACGCTCGTCGTTTGGTATGGCTTCATTCAGCTCCGGTTCCCAACGA
TCAAGGCGAGTTACATGATCCCCCATGTTGTGCAAAAAAGCGGTTAGCTCCTTCGGTCCTCCGATCGTTG
CCAGAAGTAAGTTGGCCGCAGTGTTATCACTCATGGTTATGGCAGCACTGCATAATTCTCTTACTGTCAT
GCCATCCGTGAGATGCTTTTCTGTGACTGGTGAGTACTCAACCAAGTCATTCTGAGAATAGTGTATGCGG
CGACCGAGTTGCTCTTGCCCGGCGTCAATACGGGATAATACCGCGCCACATAGCAGAACTTTAAAAGTGC
TCATCATTGGAAAACGTTCTTCGGGGCGTAAACTCTCAAGGATCTTACCGCTGTTGAGATCCAGTTCGAT
GTAACCCACTCGTGCACCCAACTGATCTTCAGCATCTTTTACTTTCACCAGCGTTTCTGGGTGAGCAAAA
ACAGGAAGGCAAAATGCCGCAAAAAAGGGAATAAGGGCGACACGGAAATGTTGAATACTCATTTTAGCTT
CCTTAGCTCCTGAAAATCTCGATAACTCAAAAAATACGCCCGGTAGTGATCTTATTTCATTATGGTGAAA
GTTGGAACCTCTTACGTGCCGATCAAGTCAAAAGCCTCCGGTCGGAGGCTTTTGACTTTCTGCTATGGAG
GTCAGGTATGATTTAAATGGTCAGTTAGA
